Addgene plasmid #49672: pVRa17_1691
Depositing lab: Christopher Voigt. Depositing organization: University of California, San Francisco (UCSF). Publication: Design of orthogonal genetic switches based on a crosstalk map of sigmas, anti-sigmas, and promoters. Rhodius VA, Segall-Shapiro TH, Sharon BD, Ghodasara A, Orlova E, Tabakh H, Burkhardt DH, Clancy K, Peterson TC, Gross CA, Voigt CA. Mol Syst Biol. 2013 Oct 29;9:702. doi: 10.1038/msb.2013.58. PubMed 24169405.
Backbone
  Vector backbone: pVRa
  Vector type: Bacterial Expression, Synthetic Biology
Growth in bacteria
  Bacterial resistance: Ampicillin, 100 μg/mL
  Growth temperature: 37°C
  Growth strain: DH10B
  Copy number: Low Copy
Gene/Insert
  Gene/Insert name: ECF17_1691
  Species: Mycobacterium tuberculosis H37Rv
  Mutation: Codon optimized for E.coli
  Promoter: pT7-lacO
  Tag / fusion protein: His6-PreScission (N terminal on backbone)
  Cloning method: Restriction Enzyme; 5′ cloning site NdeI (not destroyed); 3′ cloning site HindIII (not destroyed)
  Sequencing primers: 5′ CGATATAGGCGCCAGCAAC; 3′ CAGCAGCCAACTCAGCTTC
Terms and licenses: Academic/Nonprofit Terms; Industry Terms: Not Available to Industry
How to cite: pVRa17_1691 was a gift from Christopher Voigt (Addgene plasmid # 49672 ; http://n2t.net/addgene:49672 ; RRID:Addgene_49672)
