[The description below was written by a language model from this plasmid's Addgene catalogue record and pLannotate feature annotations shown in this document.]
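Description:
pVRa17_1691 is a bacterial expression plasmid built on the pVRa backbone and belonging to a synthetic-biology collection of extracytoplasmic function (ECF) sigma factors. The 5,987 bp annotated sequence has a pET-like architecture. It carries a ColE1/pMB1-type origin together with rop and the pBR322 bom region, which fits the catalogue's low-copy designation. It also has an f1 phage origin, a β-lactamase gene for ampicillin selection, and a lacI repressor gene under its own promoter. Two short tetracycline-resistance fragments flanking lacI appear to be non-functional backbone remnants.

The insert, ECF17_1691, matches SigL from Mycobacterium tuberculosis H37Rv and has been codon-optimized for E. coli. It was cloned between NdeI and HindIII sites, both of which are retained. Transcription comes from a T7 promoter followed by a lac operator, so expression requires T7 RNA polymerase in the host and is held off by LacI until it is relieved by IPTG. A T7 gene 10 ribosome binding site drives translation, and a T7 terminator lies downstream. The catalogue lists an N-terminal His6-PreScission tag supplied by the backbone. The small His-containing fragment annotated just upstream of the coding region (labelled as a capTEV fragment by the automated tool) probably corresponds to it. Short His and T7 gene 10-derived fragments after the insert look like vector leftovers, and the record does not say whether they are translated.

The associated publication describes the design of orthogonal genetic switches from a crosstalk map of sigmas, anti-sigmas and promoters. The plasmid therefore most likely provides inducible expression of this sigma factor in E. coli, allowing its activity on cognate and non-cognate promoters to be tested. The cleavable His tag could also support purification.
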