Features (pLannotate 1.2.2; 20 found; start..end, strand, type, name):
      1..531     +  CDS            sigL: SIGL_MYCTU - Experimental evidence at protein level: Swiss-Prot protein existence level 1. Sigma factors are initiation factors that promote the attachment of RNA polymerase to specific initiation sites and are then released. Extracytoplasmic function (ECF) sigma factors are held in an inactive form by an anti-sigma factor until released by regulated intramembrane proteolysis. Over-expression of SigL induces 19-28 genes including polyketide synthases, secreted and membrane proteins. Might play a minor role in regulating SigB. From Mycobacterium tuberculosis (strain ATCC 25618 / H37Rv).
    562..579     +  CDS            9xHis (fragment): 9xHis affinity tag
    589..638     +  CDS            SET1 (fragment): solubility-enhancement tag derived from T7 phage gene 10B
    646..693     +  terminator     T7 terminator: transcription terminator for bacteriophage T7 RNA polymerase
    730..1185    +  rep_origin     f1 ori (sequence partly withheld): f1 bacteriophage origin of replication; arrow indicates direction of (+) strand synthesis
   1212..1316    +  promoter       AmpR promoter: bla
   1317..2177    +  CDS            AmpR: β-lactamase; bla; confers resistance to ampicillin, carbenicillin, and related antibiotics
   2348..2936    +  rep_origin     ori: high-copy-number ColE1/pMB1/pBR322/pUC origin of replication
   3122..3264    -  misc_feature   bom: basis of mobility region from pBR322
   3366..3557    -  CDS            rop: Rop protein, which maintains plasmids at low copy number; rop
   3574..3954    +  CDS            YPB1_ECOLX: Protein predicted: Swiss-Prot protein existence level 4. From Escherichia coli.
   4026..4317    -  CDS            TcR (fragment): tetracycline efflux protein; tet; confers resistance to tetracycline
   4332..4353    -  protein_bind   CAP binding site: CAP binding activates transcription in the presence of cAMP. E. coli catabolite activator protein
   4366..5448    -  CDS            lacI: lac repressor; lacI; The lac repressor binds to the lac operator to inhibit transcription in E. coli. This inhibition can be relieved by adding lactose or isopropyl-β-D-thiogalactopyranoside (IPTG).
   5449..5526    -  promoter       lacI promoter: lacI
   5534..5813    -  CDS            TcR (fragment): tetracycline efflux protein; tet; confers resistance to tetracycline
   5835..5853    +  promoter       T7 promoter: promoter for bacteriophage T7 RNA polymerase
   5854..5878    +  protein_bind   lac operator: The lac repressor binds to the lac operator to inhibit transcription in E. coli. This inhibition can be relieved by adding lactose or isopropyl-β-D-thiogalactopyranoside (IPTG). lac repressor encoded by lacI
   5893..5915    +  RBS            RBS: efficient ribosome binding site from bacteriophage T7 gene 10 (Olins and Rangwala, 1989)
   5934..5950    +  CDS            capTEV™ (fragment): composite tag for in vivo biotinylation, TEV protease cleavage, and 6xHis tagging
>Addgene plasmid #49672 | pVRa17_1691 | depositor full sequence | sequence record 74450 | pVRa17_1691 sequence 5987 bps
ATGGCACGTGTTAGCGGTGCAGCAGCAGCCGAAGCAGCACTGATGCGTGCACTGTATGATGAACATGCAG
CAGTTCTGTGGCGTTATGCACTGCGTCTGACCGGTGATGCAGCACAGGCAGAAGATGTTGTTCAAGAAAC
CCTGCTGCGTGCATGGCAGCATCCGGAAGTTATTGGTGATACCGCACGTCCGGCACGCGCATGGCTGTTT
ACCGTTGCACGTAATATGATTATTGATGAACGTCGTAGCGCACGTTTTCGTAATGTTGTTGGTAGCACCG
ATCAGAGCGGTACACCGGAACAGAGCACACCGGATGAAGTTAATGCAGCACTGGATCGTCTGCTGATTGC
AGATGCACTGGCACAGCTGAGCGCAGAACATCGTGCAGTTATTCAGCGTAGCTATTATCGTGGTTGGAGC
ACCGCACAGATTGCAACCGATCTGGGTATTGCAGAAGGCACCGTTAAAAGCCGTCTGCATTATGCAGTTC
GTGCCCTGCGCCTGACCCTGCAAGAACTGGGTGTTACCCGTTAAGGATCCAAGCTTGCGGCCGCACTCGA
GCACCACCACCACCACCACTGAGATCCGGCTGCTAACAAAGCCCGAAAGGAAGCTGAGTTGGCTGCTGCC
ACCGCTGAGCAATAACTAGCATAACCCCTTGGGGCCTCTAAACGGGTCTTGAGGGGTTTTTTGCTGAAAG
GAGGAACTATATCCGGATTGGCGAATGGG
[124 nt withheld, positions 730-853]
C
[91 nt withheld, positions 855-945]
A
[49 nt withheld, positions 947-995]
CCTTTGACGTTGGAGTCCACGTTCTTT
[37 nt withheld, positions 1023-1059]
ACCCTATCTCGGTCTATTCTTTTGATTTATAAGGGATTTTGCCGATTTCGGCCTATTGGTTAAAAAATGA
GCTGATTTAACAAAAATTTAACGCGAATTTTAACAAAATATTAACGTTTACAATTTCAGGTGGCACTTTT
CGGGGAAATGTGCGCGGAACCCCTATTTGTTTATTTTTCTAAATACATTCAAATATGTATCCGCTCATGA
GACAATAACCCTGATAAATGCTTCAATAATATTGAAAAAGGAAGAGTATGAGTATTCAACATTTCCGTGT
CGCCCTTATTCCCTTTTTTGCGGCATTTTGCCTTCCTGTTTTTGCTCACCCAGAAACGCTGGTGAAAGTA
AAAGATGCTGAAGATCAGTTGGGTGCACGAGTGGGTTACATCGAACTGGATCTCAACAGCGGTAAGATCC
TTGAGAGTTTTCGCCCCGAAGAACGTTTTCCAATGATGAGCACTTTTAAAGTTCTGCTATGTGGCGCGGT
ATTATCCCGTATTGACGCCGGGCAAGAGCAACTCGGTCGCCGCATACACTATTCTCAGAATGACTTGGTT
GAGTACTCACCAGTCACAGAAAAGCATCTTACGGATGGCATGACAGTAAGAGAATTATGCAGTGCTGCCA
TAACCATGAGTGATAACACTGCGGCCAACTTACTTCTGACAACGATCGGAGGACCGAAGGAGCTAACCGC
TTTTTTGCACAACATGGGGGATCATGTAACTCGCCTTGATCGTTGGGAACCGGAGCTGAATGAAGCCATA
CCAAACGACGAGCGTGACACCACGATGCCTGCAGCAATGGCAACAACGTTGCGCAAACTATTAACTGGCG
AACTACTTACTCTAGCTTCCCGGCAACAATTAATAGACTGGATGGAGGCGGATAAAGTTGCAGGACCACT
TCTGCGCTCGGCCCTTCCGGCTGGCTGGTTTATTGCTGATAAATCTGGAGCCGGTGAGCGTGGGTCTCGC
GGTATCATTGCAGCACTGGGGCCAGATGGTAAGCCCTCCCGTATCGTAGTTATCTACACGACGGGGAGTC
AGGCAACTATGGATGAACGAAATAGACAGATCGCTGAGATAGGTGCCTCACTGATTAAGCATTGGTAACT
GTCAGACCAAGTTTACTCATATATACTTTAGATTGATTTAAAACTTCATTTTTAATTTAAAAGGATCTAG
GTGAAGATCCTTTTTGATAATCTCATGACCAAAATCCCTTAACGTGAGTTTTCGTTCCACTGAGCGTCAG
ACCCCGTAGAAAAGATCAAAGGATCTTCTTGAGATCCTTTTTTTCTGCGCGTAATCTGCTGCTTGCAAAC
AAAAAAACCACCGCTACCAGCGGTGGTTTGTTTGCCGGATCAAGAGCTACCAACTCTTTTTCCGAAGGTA
ACTGGCTTCAGCAGAGCGCAGATACCAAATACTGTCCTTCTAGTGTAGCCGTAGTTAGGCCACCACTTCA
AGAACTCTGTAGCACCGCCTACATACCTCGCTCTGCTAATCCTGTTACCAGTGGCTGCTGCCAGTGGCGA
TAAGTCGTGTCTTACCGGGTTGGACTCAAGACGATAGTTACCGGATAAGGCGCAGCGGTCGGGCTGAACG
GGGGGTTCGTGCACACAGCCCAGCTTGGAGCGAACGACCTACACCGAACTGAGATACCTACAGCGTGAGC
TATGAGAAAGCGCCACGCTTCCCGAAGGGAGAAAGGCGGACAGGTATCCGGTAAGCGGCAGGGTCGGAAC
AGGAGAGCGCACGAGGGAGCTTCCAGGGGGAAACGCCTGGTATCTTTATAGTCCTGTCGGGTTTCGCCAC
CTCTGACTTGAGCGTCGATTTTTGTGATGCTCGTCAGGGGGGCGGAGCCTATGGAAAAACGCCAGCAACG
CGGCCTTTTTACGGTTCCTGGCCTTTTGCTGGCCTTTTGCTCACATGTTCTTTCCTGCGTTATCCCCTGA
TTCTGTGGATAACCGTATTACCGCCTTTGAGTGAGCTGATACCGCTCGCCGCAGCCGAACGACCGAGCGC
AGCGAGTCAGTGAGCGAGGAAGCGGAAGAGCGCCTGATGCGGTATTTTCTCCTTACGCATCTGTGCGGTA
TTTCACACCGCATATATGGTGCACTCTCAGTACAATCTGCTCTGATGCCGCATAGTTAAGCCAGTATACA
CTCCGCTATCGCTACGTGACTGGGTCATGGCTGCGCCCCGACACCCGCCAACACCCGCTGACGCGCCCTG
ACGGGCTTGTCTGCTCCCGGCATCCGCTTACAGACAAGCTGTGACCGTCTCCGGGAGCTGCATGTGTCAG
AGGTTTTCACCGTCATCACCGAAACGCGCGAGGCAGCTGCGGTAAAGCTCATCAGCGTGGTCGTGAAGCG
ATTCACAGATGTCTGCCTGTTCATCCGCGTCCAGCTCGTTGAGTTTCTCCAGAAGCGTTAATGTCTGGCT
TCTGATAAAGCGGGCCATGTTAAGGGCGGTTTTTTCCTGTTTGGTCACTGATGCCTCCGTGTAAGGGGGA
TTTCTGTTCATGGGGGTAATGATACCGATGAAACGAGAGAGGATGCTCACGATACGGGTTACTGATGATG
AACATGCCCGGTTACTGGAACGTTGTGAGGGTAAACAACTGGCGGTATGGATGCGGCGGGACCAGAGAAA
AATCACTCAGGGTCAATGCCAGCGCTTCGTTAATACAGATGTAGGTGTTCCACAGGGTAGCCAGCAGCAT
CCTGCGATGCAGATCCGGAACATAATGGTGCAGGGCGCTGACTTCCGCGTTTCCAGACTTTACGAAACAC
GGAAACCGAAGACCATTCATGTTGTTGCTCAGGTCGCAGACGTTTTGCAGCAGCAGTCGCTTCACGTTCG
CTCGCGTATCGGTGATTCATTCTGCTAACCAGTAAGGCAACCCCGCCAGCCTAGCCGGGTCCTCAACGAC
AGGAGCACGATCATGCGCACCCGTGGGGCCGCCATGCCGGCGATAATGGCCTGCTTCTCGCCGAAACGTT
TGGTGGCGGGACCAGTGACGAAGGCTTGAGCGAGGGCGTGCAAGATTCCGAATACCGCAAGCGACAGGCC
GATCATCGTCGCGCTCCAGCGAAAGCGGTCCTCGCCGAAAATGACCCAGAGCGCTGCCGGCACCTGTCCT
ACGAGTTGCATGATAAAGAAGACAGTCATAAGTGCGGCGACGATAGTCATGCCCCGCGCCCACCGGAAGG
AGCTGACTGGGTTGAAGGCTCTCAAGGGCATCGGTCGAGATCCCGGTGCCTAATGAGTGAGCTAACTTAC
ATTAATTGCGTTGCGCTCACTGCCCGCTTTCCAGTCGGGAAACCTGTCGTGCCAGCTGCATTAATGAATC
GGCCAACGCGCGGGGAGAGGCGGTTTGCGTATTGGGCGCCAGGGTGGTTTTTCTTTTCACCAGTGAGACG
GGCAACAGCTGATTGCCCTTCACCGCCTGGCCCTGAGAGAGTTGCAGCAAGCGGTCCACGCTGGTTTGCC
CCAGCAGGCGAAAATCCTGTTTGATGGTGGTTAACGGCGGGATATAACATGAGCTGTCTTCGGTATCGTC
GTATCCCACTACCGAGATATCCGCACCAACGCGCAGCCCGGACTCGGTAATGGCGCGCATTGCGCCCAGC
GCCATCTGATCGTTGGCAACCAGCATCGCAGTGGGAACGATGCCCTCATTCAGCATTTGCATGGTTTGTT
GAAAACCGGACATGGCACTCCAGTCGCCTTCCCGTTCCGCTATCGGCTGAATTTGATTGCGAGTGAGATA
TTTATGCCAGCCAGCCAGACGCAGACGCGCCGAGACAGAACTTAATGGGCCCGCTAACAGCGCGATTTGC
TGGTGACCCAATGCGACCAGATGCTCCACGCCCAGTCGCGTACCGTCTTCATGGGAGAAAATAATACTGT
TGATGGGTGTCTGGTCAGAGACATCAAGAAATAACGCCGGAACATTAGTGCAGGCAGCTTCCACAGCAAT
GGCATCCTGGTCATCCAGCGGATAGTTAATGATCAGCCCACTGACGCGTTGCGCGAGAAGATTGTGCACC
GCCGCTTTACAGGCTTCGACGCCGCTTCGTTCTACCATCGACACCACCACGCTGGCACCCAGTTGATCGG
CGCGAGATTTAATCGCCGCGACAATTTGCGACGGCGCGTGCAGGGCCAGACTGGAGGTGGCAACGCCAAT
CAGCAACGACTGTTTGCCCGCCAGTTGTTGTGCCACGCGGTTGGGAATGTAATTCAGCTCCGCCATCGCC
GCTTCCACTTTTTCCCGCGTTTTCGCAGAAACGTGGCTGGCCTGGTTCACCACGCGGGAAACGGTCTGAT
AAGAGACACCGGCATACTCTGCGACATCGTATAACGTTACTGGTTTCACATTCACCACCCTGAATTGACT
CTCTTCCGGGCGCTATCATGCCATACCGCGAAAGGTTTTGCGCCATTCGATGGTGTCCGGGATCTCGACG
CTCTCCCTTATGCGACTCCTGCATTAGGAAGCAGCCCAGTAGTAGGTTGAGGCCGTTGAGCACCGCCGCC
GCAAGGAATGGTGCATGCAAGGAGATGGCGCCCAACAGTCCCCCGGCCACGGGGCCTGCCACCATACCCA
CGCCGAAACAAGCGCTCATGAGCCCGAAGTGGCGAGCCCGATCTTCCCCATCGGTGATGTCGGCGATATA
GGCGCCAGCAACCGCACCTGTGGCGCCGGTGATGCCGGCCACGATGCGTCCGGCGTAGAGGATCGAGATC
TCGATCCCGCGAAATTAATACGACTCACTATAGGGGAATTGTGAGCGGATAACAATTCCCCTCTAGAAAT
AATTTTGTTTAACTTTAAGAAGGAGATATACCATGGGCAGCAGCCATCATCATCATCATCACAGCAGCGG
CCTGGAAGTTCTGTTCCAGGGGCCCCAT
