>Addgene plasmid #49672 | pVRa17_1691 | depositor partial sequence | sequence record 74022 | ECF gene
ATGGCACGTGTTAGCGGTGCAGCAGCAGCCGAAGCAGCACTGATGCGTGCACTGTATGATGAACATGCAG
CAGTTCTGTGGCGTTATGCACTGCGTCTGACCGGTGATGCAGCACAGGCAGAAGATGTTGTTCAAGAAAC
CCTGCTGCGTGCATGGCAGCATCCGGAAGTTATTGGTGATACCGCACGTCCGGCACGCGCATGGCTGTTT
ACCGTTGCACGTAATATGATTATTGATGAACGTCGTAGCGCACGTTTTCGTAATGTTGTTGGTAGCACCG
ATCAGAGCGGTACACCGGAACAGAGCACACCGGATGAAGTTAATGCAGCACTGGATCGTCTGCTGATTGC
AGATGCACTGGCACAGCTGAGCGCAGAACATCGTGCAGTTATTCAGCGTAGCTATTATCGTGGTTGGAGC
ACCGCACAGATTGCAACCGATCTGGGTATTGCAGAAGGCACCGTTAAAAGCCGTCTGCATTATGCAGTTC
GTGCCCTGCGCCTGACCCTGCAAGAACTGGGTGTTACCCGTTAA
