>Addgene plasmid #49672 | pVRa17_1691 | depositor partial sequence | sequence record 74023 | pVRa backbone
GGATCCAAGCTTGCGGCCGCACTCGAGCACCACCACCACCACCACTGAGATCCGGCTGCTAACAAAGCCC
GAAAGGAAGCTGAGTTGGCTGCTGCCACCGCTGAGCAATAACTAGCATAACCCCTTGGGGCCTCTAAACG
GGTCTTGAGGGGTTTTTTGCTGAAAGGAGGAACTATATCCGGATTGGCGAATGGG
[124 nt withheld, positions 196-319]
C
[91 nt withheld, positions 321-411]
A
[49 nt withheld, positions 413-461]
CCTTTGACGTTGGAGTCCACGTTCTTT
[37 nt withheld, positions 489-525]
ACCCTATCTCGGTCTATTCTTTTGATTTATAAGGGATTTTGCCGATTTCGGCCTATTGGTTAAAAAATGA
GCTGATTTAACAAAAATTTAACGCGAATTTTAACAAAATATTAACGTTTACAATTTCAGGTGGCACTTTT
CGGGGAAATGTGCGCGGAACCCCTATTTGTTTATTTTTCTAAATACATTCAAATATGTATCCGCTCATGA
GACAATAACCCTGATAAATGCTTCAATAATATTGAAAAAGGAAGAGTATGAGTATTCAACATTTCCGTGT
CGCCCTTATTCCCTTTTTTGCGGCATTTTGCCTTCCTGTTTTTGCTCACCCAGAAACGCTGGTGAAAGTA
AAAGATGCTGAAGATCAGTTGGGTGCACGAGTGGGTTACATCGAACTGGATCTCAACAGCGGTAAGATCC
TTGAGAGTTTTCGCCCCGAAGAACGTTTTCCAATGATGAGCACTTTTAAAGTTCTGCTATGTGGCGCGGT
ATTATCCCGTATTGACGCCGGGCAAGAGCAACTCGGTCGCCGCATACACTATTCTCAGAATGACTTGGTT
GAGTACTCACCAGTCACAGAAAAGCATCTTACGGATGGCATGACAGTAAGAGAATTATGCAGTGCTGCCA
TAACCATGAGTGATAACACTGCGGCCAACTTACTTCTGACAACGATCGGAGGACCGAAGGAGCTAACCGC
TTTTTTGCACAACATGGGGGATCATGTAACTCGCCTTGATCGTTGGGAACCGGAGCTGAATGAAGCCATA
CCAAACGACGAGCGTGACACCACGATGCCTGCAGCAATGGCAACAACGTTGCGCAAACTATTAACTGGCG
AACTACTTACTCTAGCTTCCCGGCAACAATTAATAGACTGGATGGAGGCGGATAAAGTTGCAGGACCACT
TCTGCGCTCGGCCCTTCCGGCTGGCTGGTTTATTGCTGATAAATCTGGAGCCGGTGAGCGTGGGTCTCGC
GGTATCATTGCAGCACTGGGGCCAGATGGTAAGCCCTCCCGTATCGTAGTTATCTACACGACGGGGAGTC
AGGCAACTATGGATGAACGAAATAGACAGATCGCTGAGATAGGTGCCTCACTGATTAAGCATTGGTAACT
GTCAGACCAAGTTTACTCATATATACTTTAGATTGATTTAAAACTTCATTTTTAATTTAAAAGGATCTAG
GTGAAGATCCTTTTTGATAATCTCATGACCAAAATCCCTTAACGTGAGTTTTCGTTCCACTGAGCGTCAG
ACCCCGTAGAAAAGATCAAAGGATCTTCTTGAGATCCTTTTTTTCTGCGCGTAATCTGCTGCTTGCAAAC
AAAAAAACCACCGCTACCAGCGGTGGTTTGTTTGCCGGATCAAGAGCTACCAACTCTTTTTCCGAAGGTA
ACTGGCTTCAGCAGAGCGCAGATACCAAATACTGTCCTTCTAGTGTAGCCGTAGTTAGGCCACCACTTCA
AGAACTCTGTAGCACCGCCTACATACCTCGCTCTGCTAATCCTGTTACCAGTGGCTGCTGCCAGTGGCGA
TAAGTCGTGTCTTACCGGGTTGGACTCAAGACGATAGTTACCGGATAAGGCGCAGCGGTCGGGCTGAACG
GGGGGTTCGTGCACACAGCCCAGCTTGGAGCGAACGACCTACACCGAACTGAGATACCTACAGCGTGAGC
TATGAGAAAGCGCCACGCTTCCCGAAGGGAGAAAGGCGGACAGGTATCCGGTAAGCGGCAGGGTCGGAAC
AGGAGAGCGCACGAGGGAGCTTCCAGGGGGAAACGCCTGGTATCTTTATAGTCCTGTCGGGTTTCGCCAC
CTCTGACTTGAGCGTCGATTTTTGTGATGCTCGTCAGGGGGGCGGAGCCTATGGAAAAACGCCAGCAACG
CGGCCTTTTTACGGTTCCTGGCCTTTTGCTGGCCTTTTGCTCACATGTTCTTTCCTGCGTTATCCCCTGA
TTCTGTGGATAACCGTATTACCGCCTTTGAGTGAGCTGATACCGCTCGCCGCAGCCGAACGACCGAGCGC
AGCGAGTCAGTGAGCGAGGAAGCGGAAGAGCGCCTGATGCGGTATTTTCTCCTTACGCATCTGTGCGGTA
TTTCACACCGCATATATGGTGCACTCTCAGTACAATCTGCTCTGATGCCGCATAGTTAAGCCAGTATACA
CTCCGCTATCGCTACGTGACTGGGTCATGGCTGCGCCCCGACACCCGCCAACACCCGCTGACGCGCCCTG
ACGGGCTTGTCTGCTCCCGGCATCCGCTTACAGACAAGCTGTGACCGTCTCCGGGAGCTGCATGTGTCAG
AGGTTTTCACCGTCATCACCGAAACGCGCGAGGCAGCTGCGGTAAAGCTCATCAGCGTGGTCGTGAAGCG
ATTCACAGATGTCTGCCTGTTCATCCGCGTCCAGCTCGTTGAGTTTCTCCAGAAGCGTTAATGTCTGGCT
TCTGATAAAGCGGGCCATGTTAAGGGCGGTTTTTTCCTGTTTGGTCACTGATGCCTCCGTGTAAGGGGGA
TTTCTGTTCATGGGGGTAATGATACCGATGAAACGAGAGAGGATGCTCACGATACGGGTTACTGATGATG
AACATGCCCGGTTACTGGAACGTTGTGAGGGTAAACAACTGGCGGTATGGATGCGGCGGGACCAGAGAAA
AATCACTCAGGGTCAATGCCAGCGCTTCGTTAATACAGATGTAGGTGTTCCACAGGGTAGCCAGCAGCAT
CCTGCGATGCAGATCCGGAACATAATGGTGCAGGGCGCTGACTTCCGCGTTTCCAGACTTTACGAAACAC
GGAAACCGAAGACCATTCATGTTGTTGCTCAGGTCGCAGACGTTTTGCAGCAGCAGTCGCTTCACGTTCG
CTCGCGTATCGGTGATTCATTCTGCTAACCAGTAAGGCAACCCCGCCAGCCTAGCCGGGTCCTCAACGAC
AGGAGCACGATCATGCGCACCCGTGGGGCCGCCATGCCGGCGATAATGGCCTGCTTCTCGCCGAAACGTT
TGGTGGCGGGACCAGTGACGAAGGCTTGAGCGAGGGCGTGCAAGATTCCGAATACCGCAAGCGACAGGCC
GATCATCGTCGCGCTCCAGCGAAAGCGGTCCTCGCCGAAAATGACCCAGAGCGCTGCCGGCACCTGTCCT
ACGAGTTGCATGATAAAGAAGACAGTCATAAGTGCGGCGACGATAGTCATGCCCCGCGCCCACCGGAAGG
AGCTGACTGGGTTGAAGGCTCTCAAGGGCATCGGTCGAGATCCCGGTGCCTAATGAGTGAGCTAACTTAC
ATTAATTGCGTTGCGCTCACTGCCCGCTTTCCAGTCGGGAAACCTGTCGTGCCAGCTGCATTAATGAATC
GGCCAACGCGCGGGGAGAGGCGGTTTGCGTATTGGGCGCCAGGGTGGTTTTTCTTTTCACCAGTGAGACG
GGCAACAGCTGATTGCCCTTCACCGCCTGGCCCTGAGAGAGTTGCAGCAAGCGGTCCACGCTGGTTTGCC
CCAGCAGGCGAAAATCCTGTTTGATGGTGGTTAACGGCGGGATATAACATGAGCTGTCTTCGGTATCGTC
GTATCCCACTACCGAGATATCCGCACCAACGCGCAGCCCGGACTCGGTAATGGCGCGCATTGCGCCCAGC
GCCATCTGATCGTTGGCAACCAGCATCGCAGTGGGAACGATGCCCTCATTCAGCATTTGCATGGTTTGTT
GAAAACCGGACATGGCACTCCAGTCGCCTTCCCGTTCCGCTATCGGCTGAATTTGATTGCGAGTGAGATA
TTTATGCCAGCCAGCCAGACGCAGACGCGCCGAGACAGAACTTAATGGGCCCGCTAACAGCGCGATTTGC
TGGTGACCCAATGCGACCAGATGCTCCACGCCCAGTCGCGTACCGTCTTCATGGGAGAAAATAATACTGT
TGATGGGTGTCTGGTCAGAGACATCAAGAAATAACGCCGGAACATTAGTGCAGGCAGCTTCCACAGCAAT
GGCATCCTGGTCATCCAGCGGATAGTTAATGATCAGCCCACTGACGCGTTGCGCGAGAAGATTGTGCACC
GCCGCTTTACAGGCTTCGACGCCGCTTCGTTCTACCATCGACACCACCACGCTGGCACCCAGTTGATCGG
CGCGAGATTTAATCGCCGCGACAATTTGCGACGGCGCGTGCAGGGCCAGACTGGAGGTGGCAACGCCAAT
CAGCAACGACTGTTTGCCCGCCAGTTGTTGTGCCACGCGGTTGGGAATGTAATTCAGCTCCGCCATCGCC
GCTTCCACTTTTTCCCGCGTTTTCGCAGAAACGTGGCTGGCCTGGTTCACCACGCGGGAAACGGTCTGAT
AAGAGACACCGGCATACTCTGCGACATCGTATAACGTTACTGGTTTCACATTCACCACCCTGAATTGACT
CTCTTCCGGGCGCTATCATGCCATACCGCGAAAGGTTTTGCGCCATTCGATGGTGTCCGGGATCTCGACG
CTCTCCCTTATGCGACTCCTGCATTAGGAAGCAGCCCAGTAGTAGGTTGAGGCCGTTGAGCACCGCCGCC
GCAAGGAATGGTGCATGCAAGGAGATGGCGCCCAACAGTCCCCCGGCCACGGGGCCTGCCACCATACCCA
CGCCGAAACAAGCGCTCATGAGCCCGAAGTGGCGAGCCCGATCTTCCCCATCGGTGATGTCGGCGATATA
GGCGCCAGCAACCGCACCTGTGGCGCCGGTGATGCCGGCCACGATGCGTCCGGCGTAGAGGATCGAGATC
TCGATCCCGCGAAATTAATACGACTCACTATAGGGGAATTGTGAGCGGATAACAATTCCCCTCTAGAAAT
AATTTTGTTTAACTTTAAGAAGGAGATATACCATGGGCAGCAGCCATCATCATCATCATCACAGCAGCGG
CCTGGAAGTTCTGTTCCAGGGGCCCCAT
