>Addgene plasmid #49672 | pVRa17_1691 | addgene partial sequence | sequence record 77253 | pBRrevBam 5'-GGTGATGTCGGCGATATAGG-3'
CGGTGATGCCGGCCACGATGCGTCCGGCGTAGAGGATCGAGATCTCGATCCCGCGAAATTAATACGACTC
ACTATAGGGGAATTGTGAGCGGATAACAATTCCCCTCTAGAAATAATTTTGTTTAACTTTAAGAAGGAGA
TATACCATGGGCAGCAGCCATCATCATCATCATCACAGCAGCGGCCTGGAAGTTCTGTTCCAGGGGCCCC
ATATGGCACGTGTTAGCGGTGCAGCAGCAGCCGAAGCAGCACTGATGCGTGCACTGTATGATGAACATGC
AGCAGTTCTGTGGCGTTATGCACTGCGTCTGACCGGTGATGCAGCACAGGCAGAAGATGTTGTTCAAGAA
ACCCTGCTGCGTGCATGGCAGCATCCGGAAGTTATTGGTGATACCGCACGTCCGGCACGCGCATGGCTGT
TTACCGTTGCACGTAATATGATTATTGATGAACGTCGTAGCGCACGTTTTCGTAATGTTGTTGGTAGCAC
CGATCAGAGCGGTACACCGGAACAGAGCACACCGGATGAAGTTAATGCAGCACTGGATCGTCTGCTGATT
GCAGATGCACTGGCACAGCTGAGCGCAGAACATCGTGCAGTTATTCAGCGTAGCTATTATCGTGGTTGGA
GCACCGCACAGATTGCAACCGATCTGGGTATTGCAGAAGGCACCGTTAAAAGCCGTCTGCATTATGCAGT
TCGTGCCCTGCGCCTGACCCTGCAAGAACTGGGTGTTACCCGTTAAGGATCCAAGCTTGCGGCCGCACTC
GAGCACCACCACCACCACCACTGAGATCCGGCTGCTAACAAAGCCCGAAAGGAAGCTGAGTTGGCTGCTG
CCACCGCTGAGCAATAACTAGCATAACCCCTTGGGGCCTCTAAACGGGTCTTGAGGGGTTTTTTGCTGAA
AGGAGGAACTATATCCGGATT
